Addgene plasmid #248805: His6-mCherry-Flag-LplAW37V and R337P
Purpose: Constructs used for LplA-catalyzed labeling in mammalian cells. LplA is expressed as a fusion with mCherry.
Depositing lab: Alice Ting. Depositing organization: Stanford University. Publication: Computational design of conformation-biasing mutations to alter protein functions. Cavanagh PE, Xue AG, Dai SA, Qiang A, Matsui T, Ting AY. Science. 2026 Jan 8:eadv7953. doi: 10.1126/science.adv7953. PubMed 41505504.
Backbone
  Vector backbone: pcDNA3
  Vector type: Mammalian Expression
  Selectable markers: mTagBFP2
Growth in bacteria
  Bacterial resistance: Ampicillin, 100 μg/mL
  Growth temperature: 37°C
  Growth strain: DH5alpha
  Copy number: High Copy
Gene/Insert
  Gene/Insert name: LplA
  Species: E. coli
  Mutation: W37V and R337P
  Tag / fusion protein: 6xHis-mCherry-Flag (N terminal on insert)
  Cloning method: Restriction Enzyme; 5′ cloning site unknown (unknown if destroyed)
Terms and licenses: Academic/Nonprofit Terms; Industry Terms: Not Available to Industry
Depositor comments: Please visit https://doi.org/10.1101/2025.05.03.652001 for bioRxiv preprint.
How to cite: His6-mCherry-Flag-LplAW37V and R337P was a gift from Alice Ting (Addgene plasmid # 248805 ; http://n2t.net/addgene:248805 ; RRID:Addgene_248805)
