[The description below was written by a language model from this plasmid's Addgene catalogue record and pLannotate feature annotations shown in this document.]
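Description:
His6-mCherry-Flag-LplAW37V and R337P is a mammalian expression plasmid on a pcDNA3 backbone, about 7.7 kb in the sequenced record. It is propagated in E. coli as a high-copy plasmid through a ColE1/pUC-type origin and selected with ampicillin (β-lactamase). An f1 origin and remnants of a lac promoter/operator region are also present. The annotated sequence carries an SV40 promoter-driven neomycin phosphotransferase cassette with an SV40 poly(A) signal, which would normally permit G418 selection in mammalian cells. The catalogue instead lists mTagBFP2 as the selectable marker. No mTagBFP2 coding sequence appears in the feature table, so that entry is not supported by the annotation.

The payload is E. coli lipoic acid ligase (LplA) carrying the W37V and R337P substitutions. It is expressed as a single fusion protein whose N-terminal portion consists of a 6xHis tag, mCherry and a FLAG epitope. The annotation tool detects the His and FLAG tags only as short fragments of larger composite tags. Transcription is driven by the CMV immediate-early enhancer and promoter, and a T7 promoter lies just upstream of the open reading frame. A WPRE downstream of the coding sequence enhances transcript stability and expression, and an SV40 polyadenylation signal terminates the message.

LplA naturally activates lipoate and transfers it onto acceptor domains. According to the record, this construct is used for LplA-catalysed labelling in mammalian cells. The mCherry fusion allows expressing cells to be identified by red fluorescence, and the His and FLAG tags allow detection or purification. The associated work concerns computationally designed conformation-biasing mutations, but the record does not state the specific role of either substitution.
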