Features (pLannotate 1.2.2; 25 found; start..end, strand, type, name):
      7..128     -  polyA_signal   SV40 poly(A) signal: SV40 polyadenylation signal
    137..725     -  misc_feature   WPRE: woodchuck hepatitis virus posttranscriptional regulatory element
    754..1764    -  CDS            lplA: LPLA_ECOLI - Also known as yjjF. Experimental evidence at protein level: Swiss-Prot protein existence level 1. Catalyzes both the ATP-dependent activation of exogenously supplied lipoate to lipoyl-AMP and the transfer of the activated lipoyl onto the lipoyl domains of lipoate-dependent enzymes. Is also able to catalyze very poorly the transfer of lipoyl and octanoyl moiety from their acyl carrier protein. From Escherichia coli (strain K12).
   1763..1785    -  CDS            3xFLAG (fragment): three tandem FLAG® epitope tags
   1798..2505    -  CDS            mCherry: mCherry is a basic (constitutively fluorescent) red fluorescent protein published in 2004, derived from Discosoma sp.. It is reported to be a very rapidly-maturing monomer with low acid sensitivity.
   2515..2535    -  CDS            capTEV™ (fragment): composite tag for in vivo biotinylation, TEV protease cleavage, and 6xHis tagging
   2576..2594    -  promoter       T7 promoter: promoter for bacteriophage T7 RNA polymerase
   2610..2643    -  LTR            5' LTR (truncated) (fragment): truncated 5' long terminal repeat (LTR) from HIV-1
   2639..2842    -  promoter       CMV promoter: human cytomegalovirus (CMV) immediate early promoter
   2843..3222    -  enhancer       CMV enhancer: human cytomegalovirus immediate early enhancer
   3377..3429    +  misc_feature   bom (fragment): basis of mobility region from pBR322
   3488..3592    +  promoter       AmpR promoter: bla
   3593..4453    +  CDS            AmpR: β-lactamase; bla; confers resistance to ampicillin, carbenicillin, and related antibiotics
   4624..5212    +  rep_origin     ori: high-copy-number ColE1/pMB1/pBR322/pUC origin of replication
   5395..5487    +  CDS            lacI (fragment): lac repressor; lacI; The lac repressor binds to the lac operator to inhibit transcription in E. coli. This inhibition can be relieved by adding lactose or isopropyl-β-D-thiogalactopyranoside (IPTG).
   5500..5521    +  protein_bind   CAP binding site: CAP binding activates transcription in the presence of cAMP. E. coli catabolite activator protein
   5536..5566    +  promoter       lac promoter: promoter for the E. coli lac operon
   5574..5590    +  protein_bind   lac operator: The lac repressor binds to the lac operator to inhibit transcription in E. coli. This inhibition can be relieved by adding lactose or isopropyl-β-D-thiogalactopyranoside (IPTG). lac repressor encoded by lacI
   5663..5784    -  polyA_signal   SV40 poly(A) signal: SV40 polyadenylation signal
   5779..5937    -  CDS            ble (fragment): BLE_KLEPN - Experimental evidence at protein level: Swiss-Prot protein existence level 1. Binding protein with a strong affinity to the bleomycin family of antibiotics. Binds to CL990; an antimitotic-antibiotic compound. From Klebsiella pneumoniae.
   5961..6752    -  CDS            neo: KKA2_KLEPN - Also known as kan, nptII. Experimental evidence at protein level: Swiss-Prot protein existence level 1. Resistance to kanamycin, neomycin, paromomycin, ribostamycin, butirosin and gentamicin B. From Klebsiella pneumoniae.
   6819..7148    -  promoter       SV40 promoter: SV40 enhancer and early promoter
   7162..7590    -  rep_origin     f1 ori (sequence partly withheld): f1 bacteriophage origin of replication; arrow indicates direction of (+) strand synthesis
   7611..7632    -  promoter       SV40 promoter (fragment): SV40 enhancer and early promoter
   7636..7652    -  polyA_signal   bGH poly(A) signal (fragment): bovine growth hormone polyadenylation signal
>Addgene plasmid #248805 | His6-mCherry-Flag-LplAW37V and R337P | addgene full sequence | sequence record 495667 | Addgene NGS Result
CAATTGTAAGATACATTGATGAGTTTGGACAAACCACAACTAGAATGCAGTGAAAAAAATGCTTTATTTG
TGAAATTTGTGATGCTATTGCTTTATTTGTAACCATTATAAGCTGCAATAAACAAGTTTTAATTAAGCGG
GGAGGCGGCCCAAAGGGAGATCCGACTCGTCTGAGGGCGAAGGCGAAGACGCGGAAGAGGCCGCAGAGCC
GGCAGCAGGCCGCGGGAAGGAAGGTCCGCTGGATTGAGGGCCGAAGGGACGTAGCAGAAGGACGTCCCGC
GCAGAATCCAGGTGGCAACATAGGCGAGCAGCCAAGGAAAGGACGATGATTTCCCCGACAACACCACGGA
ATTGTCAGTGCCCAACAGCCGAGCCCCTGTCCAGCAGCGGGCAAGGCAGGCGGCGATGAGTTCCGCCGTG
GCAATAGGGAGGGGGAAAGCGAAAGTCCCGGAAAGGAGCTGACAGGTGGTGGCAATGCCCCAACCAGTGG
GGGTTGCGTCAGCAAACACAGTGCACACCACGCCACGTTGCCTGACAACGGGCCACAACTCCTCATAAAG
AGACAGCAACCAGGATTTATACAAGGAGGAGAAAATGAAAGCCATACGGGAAGCAATAGCATGATACAAA
GGCATTAAAGCAGCGTATCCACATAGCGTAAAAGGAGCAACATAGTTAAGAATACCAGTCAATCTTTCAC
AAATTTTGTAATCCAGAGGTTGATTTCGCGAGATATCTGCAGAATTCTTAGGGCACGGCGCCGGCCATCC
AGGCGCTCAGCTCTCTCAGCTCCTTCTCCTGCTCGGGGAAGTCCACCAGCAGGGCCTCGCACTCCTGCTG
CAGCATGTCGGCTCTGTACAGGCAGCCCTGCAGTCTGCCGGCCAGGGCCTCCAGGGGGGCGGGGTTCAGG
CTGTCGGTGAACACCTGGGCTCTGGTGATGTGGCCCTTCTCCACGTCGAAGTGCAGCTCCACGCCGCCCC
AGGTGAATCTCTCGTCCAGCAGGTGGCTGAAGGCGGGGGCCTGGCCGAAGTTCCACTCCCAGCTGCTCTG
TCTGGCGAAGGTCTCGGCGAAGTTGGGCAGGTCGGGGGTCTTGTTGGGGCTGATGATCTCGGCCTCCACT
CTCTCGCCGTAGTGGGCGAAGAAGGCCTCGGTGATGGCCTCGCACACCTGCTCGTGGGTGATGCCGGGCA
GCAGCTCGGTCAGGTTGGTCACTCTGCTTCTCACGCTGGTGATGCCCTTGGCGGCCAGCTTCTTCTTGTC
GGGGTTCAGGTAGTTGGCCAGTCTGCTCAGGTCGGCGTTCAGCAGCAGGGTGCCGTGGTGGAAGCCTCTG
TCCTTGGTCTCTCTGTAGGCGCTGCCGCTCACCTTTCTGTCGCCCTCCACGGTCTTCACCACCAGGTCGT
TTCTGCCGCTGGCCTCGGCGCTCACGCCCAGGGCGTTCAGGGCGTTCAGCACGATGCTGGTGCTGATGGT
CTTGTCGTACTCGGGCTTGCCGGCCATGAAGGTGAAGCAGGTGTTGCCCAGGTCGTGGAACACGGCGCCG
CCGCCGCTGCTTCTTCTGGCCAGTCTCACGTTGTCCTCCTCCATTCTTCTGGTGTTGCACTCCTTCCAGG
GGTTCTGGGCTCTGCCGATCACCACGGTGTCGGCGTTTCTCACCAGGAACAGCACTCTCTGGGTGGCGGG
CATCTGTCTGAAGATGCACTCCTCCACGGCCAGGTTGAACCAGGGGTCGTAGCTGTCGCTGATCAGCAGT
CTCAGGGTGCTCATCTTATCGTCGTCATCCTTGTAGTCTGGATCCTTCTTGTACAGCTCGTCCATGCCGC
CGGTGGAGTGGCGGCCCTCGGCGCGTTCGTACTGTTCCACGATGGTGTAGTCCTCGTTGTGGGAGGTGAT
GTCCAACTTGATGTTGACGTTGTAGGCGCCGGGCAGCTGCACGGGCTTCTTGGCCTTGTAGGTGGTCTTG
ACCTCAGCGTCGTAGTGGCCGCCGTCCTTCAGCTTCAGCCTCTGCTTGATCTCGCCCTTCAGGGCGCCGT
CCTCGGGGTACATCCGCTCGGAGGAGGCCTCCCAGCCCATGGTCTTCTTCTGCATTACGGGGCCGTCGGA
GGGGAAGTTGGTGCCGCGCAGCTTCACCTTGTAGATGAACTCGCCGTCCTGCAGGGAGGAGTCCTGGGTC
ACGGTCACCACGCCGCCGTCCTCGAAGTTCATCACGCGCTCCCACTTGAAGCCCTCGGGGAAGGACAGCT
TCAAGTAGTCGGGGATGTCGGCGGGGTGCTTCACGTAGGCCTTGGAGCCGTACATGAACTGAGGGGACAG
GATGTCCCAGGCGAAGGGCAGGGGGCCACCCTTGGTCACCTTCAGCTTGGCGGTCTGGGTGCCCTCGTAG
GGGCGGCCCTCGCCCTCGCCCTCGATCTCGAACTCGTGGCCGTTCACGGAGCCCTCCATGTGCACCTTGA
AGCGCATGAACTCCTTGATGATGGCCATGTTATCCTCCTCGCCCTTGCTCACCATGCTAGCCATACCATG
ATGATGATGATGATGAGAACCCCGCACCATGGTGGCGGCCGCAAGCTTGGGTCTCCCTATAGTGAGTCGT
ATTAATTTCGATAAGCCAGTAAGCAGTGGGTTCTCTAGTTAGCCAGAGAGCTCTGCTTATATAGACCTCC
CACCGTACACGCCTACCGCCCATTTGCGTCAATGGGGCGGAGTTGTTACGACATTTTGGAAAGTCCCGTT
GATTTTGGTGCCAAAACAAACTCCCATTGACGTCAATGGGGTGGAGACTTGGAAATCCCCGTGAGTCAAA
CCGCTATCCACGCCCATTGATGTACTGCCAAAACCGCATCACCATGGTAATAGCGATGACTAATACGTAG
ATGTACTGCCAAGTAGGAAAGTCCCATAAGGTCATGTACTGGGCATAATGCCAGGCGGGCCATTTACCGT
CATTGACGTCAATAGGGGGCGTACTTGGCATATGATACACTTGATGTACTGCCAAGTGGGCAGTTTACCG
TAAATACTCCACCCATTGACGTCAATGGAAAGTCCCTATTGGCGTTACTATGGGAACATACGTCATTATT
GACGTCAATGGGCGGGGGTCGTTGGGCGGTCAGCCAGGCGGGCCATTTACCGTAAGTTATGTAACGCGGA
ACTCCATATATGGGCTATGAACTAATGACCCCGTAATTGATTACTATTAATAACTAGTCAATAATCAATG
TCAACGCGTATATCTGGCCCGTACATCGCGAAGCAGCGCAAAACGCCTAACCCTAAGCAGATTCTTCATG
CAATTGTCGGTCAAGCCTTGCCTTGTTGTAGCTTAAATTTTGCTCGCGCACTACTCAGCGACCTCCAACA
CACAAGCAGGGAGCAGATACTGGCTTAACTATGCGGCATCAGAGCAGATTGTACTGAGAGTGCACCATAG
GGGATCGGGAGATCTCCCGATCCGTCGACGTCAGGTGGCACTTTTCGGGGAAATGTGCGCGGAACCCCTA
TTTGTTTATTTTTCTAAATACATTCAAATATGTATCCGCTCATGAGACAATAACCCTGATAAATGCTTCA
ATAATATTGAAAAAGGAAGAGTATGAGTATTCAACATTTCCGTGTCGCCCTTATTCCCTTTTTTGCGGCA
TTTTGCCTTCCTGTTTTTGCTCACCCAGAAACGCTGGTGAAAGTAAAAGATGCTGAAGATCAGTTGGGTG
CACGAGTGGGTTACATCGAACTGGATCTCAACAGCGGTAAGATCCTTGAGAGTTTTCGCCCCGAAGAACG
TTTTCCAATGATGAGCACTTTTAAAGTTCTGCTATGTGGCGCGGTATTATCCCGTATTGACGCCGGGCAA
GAGCAACTCGGTCGCCGCATACACTATTCTCAGAATGACTTGGTTGAGTACTCACCAGTCACAGAAAAGC
ATCTTACGGATGGCATGACAGTAAGAGAATTATGCAGTGCTGCCATAACCATGAGTGATAACACTGCGGC
CAACTTACTTCTGACAACGATCGGAGGACCGAAGGAGCTAACCGCTTTTTTGCACAACATGGGGGATCAT
GTAACTCGCCTTGATCGTTGGGAACCGGAGCTGAATGAAGCCATACCAAACGACGAGCGTGACACCACGA
TGCCTGTAGCAATGGCAACAACGTTGCGCAAACTATTAACTGGCGAACTACTTACTCTAGCTTCCCGGCA
ACAATTAATAGACTGGATGGAGGCGGATAAAGTTGCAGGACCACTTCTGCGCTCGGCCCTTCCGGCTGGC
TGGTTTATTGCTGATAAATCTGGAGCCGGTGAGCGTGGGTCTCGCGGTATCATTGCAGCACTGGGGCCAG
ATGGTAAGCCCTCCCGTATCGTAGTTATCTACACGACGGGGAGTCAGGCAACTATGGATGAACGAAATAG
ACAGATCGCTGAGATAGGTGCCTCACTGATTAAGCATTGGTAACTGTCAGACCAAGTTTACTCATATATA
CTTTAGATTGATTTAAAACTTCATTTTTAATTTAAAAGGATCTAGGTGAAGATCCTTTTTGATAATCTCA
TGACCAAAATCCCTTAACGTGAGTTTTCGTTCCACTGAGCGTCAGACCCCGTAGAAAAGATCAAAGGATC
TTCTTGAGATCCTTTTTTTCTGCGCGTAATCTGCTGCTTGCAAACAAAAAAACCACCGCTACCAGCGGTG
GTTTGTTTGCCGGATCAAGAGCTACCAACTCTTTTTCCGAAGGTAACTGGCTTCAGCAGAGCGCAGATAC
CAAATACTGTTCTTCTAGTGTAGCCGTAGTTAGGCCACCACTTCAAGAACTCTGTAGCACCGCCTACATA
CCTCGCTCTGCTAATCCTGTTACCAGTGGCTGCTGCCAGTGGCGATAAGTCGTGTCTTACCGGGTTGGAC
TCAAGACGATAGTTACCGGATAAGGCGCAGCGGTCGGGCTGAACGGGGGGTTCGTGCACACAGCCCAGCT
TGGAGCGAACGACCTACACCGAACTGAGATACCTACAGCGTGAGCTATGAGAAAGCGCCACGCTTCCCGA
AGGGAGAAAGGCGGACAGGTATCCGGTAAGCGGCAGGGTCGGAACAGGAGAGCGCACGAGGGAGCTTCCA
GGGGGAAACGCCTGGTATCTTTATAGTCCTGTCGGGTTTCGCCACCTCTGACTTGAGCGTCGATTTTTGT
GATGCTCGTCAGGGGGGCGGAGCCTATGGAAAAACGCCAGCAACGCGGCCTTTTTACGGTTCCTGGCCTT
TTGCTGGCCTTTTGCTCACATGTTCTTTCCTGCGTTATCCCCTGATTCTGTGGATAACCGTATTACCGCC
TTTGAGTGAGCTGATACCGCTCGCCGCAGCCGAACGACCGAGCGCAGCGAGTCAGTGAGCGAGGAAGCGG
AAGAGCGCCCAATACGCAAACCGCCTCTCCCCGCGCGTTGGCCGATTCATTAATGCAGCTGGCACGACAG
GTTTCCCGACTGGAAAGCGGGCAGTGAGCGCAACGCAATTAATGTGAGTTAGCTCACTCATTAGGCACCC
CAGGCTTTACACTTTATGCTTCCGGCTCGTATGTTGTGTGGAATTGTGAGCGGATAACAATTTCACACAG
GAAACAGCTATGACCATGATTACGCCAAGCTCTAGCTAGAGGTCGACGGTATACAGACATGATAAGATAC
ATTGATGAGTTTGGACAAACCACAACTAGAATGCAGTGAAAAAAATGCTTTATTTGTGAAATTTGTGATG
CTATTGCTTTATTTGTAACCATTATAAGCTGCAATAAACAAGTTGGGGTGGGCGAAGAACTCCAGCATGA
GATCCCCGCGCTGGAGGATCATCCAGCCGGCGTCCCGGAAAACGATTCCGAAGCCCAACCTTTCATAGAA
GGCGGCGGTGGAATCGAAATCTCGTGATGGCAGGTTGGGCGTCGCTTGGTCGGTCATTTCGAACCCCAGA
GTCCCGCTCAGAAGAACTCGTCAAGAAGGCGATAGAAGGCGATGCGCTGCGAATCGGGAGCGGCGATACC
GTAAAGCACGAGGAAGCGGTCAGCCCATTCGCCGCCAAGCTCTTCAGCAATATCACGGGTAGCCAACGCT
ATGTCCTGATAGCGGTCCGCCACACCCAGCCGGCCACAGTCGATGAATCCAGAAAAGCGGCCATTTTCCA
CCATGATATTCGGCAAGCAGGCATCGCCATGGGTCACGACGAGATCCTCGCCGTCGGGCATGCGCGCCTT
GAGCCTGGCGAACAGTTCGGCTGGCGCGAGCCCCTGATGCTCTTCGTCCAGATCATCCTGATCGACAAGA
CCGGCTTCCATCCGAGTACGTGCTCGCTCGATGCGATGTTTCGCTTGGTGGTCGAATGGGCAGGTAGCCG
GATCAAGCGTATGCAGCCGCCGCATTGCATCAGCCATGATGGATACTTTCTCGGCAGGAGCAAGGTGAGA
TGACAGGAGATCCTGCCCCGGCACTTCGCCCAATAGCAGCCAGTCCCTTCCCGCTTCAGTGACAACGTCG
AGCACAGCTGCGCAAGGAACGCCCGTCGTGGCCAGCCACGATAGCCGCGCTGCCTCGTCCTGCAGTTCAT
TCAGGGCACCGGACAGGTCGGTCTTGACAAAAAGAACCGGGCGCCCCTGCGCTGACAGCCGGAACACGGC
GGCATCAGAGCAGCCGATTGTCTGTTGTGCCCAGTCATAGCCGAATAGCCTCTCCACCCAAGCGGCCGGA
GAACCTGCGTGCAATCCATCTTGTTCAATCATGCGAAACGATCCTCATCCTGTCTCTTGATCAGATCCGA
AAATGGATATACAAGCTCCCGGGAGCTTTTTGCAAAAGCCTAGGCCTCCAAAAAAGCCTCCTCACTACTT
CTGGAATAGCTCAGAGGCAGAGGCGGCCTCGGCCTCTGCATAAATAAAAAAAATTAGTCAGCCATGGGGC
GGAGAATGGGCGGAACTGGGCGGAGTTAGGGGCGGGATGGGCGGAGTTAGGGGCGGGACTATGGTTGCTG
ACTAATTGAGATGCATGCTTTGCATACTTCTGCCTGCTGGGGAGCCTGGGGACTTTCCACACCTGGTTGC
TGACTAATTGAGATGCATGCTTTGCATACTTCTGCCTGCTGGGGAGCCTGGGGACTTTCCACACCCTAAC
TGACACACATTCCACAGAATTAATTCGCGTTAAATTTTTGTTAAATCAGCTCATTTTTTAACCAATAGGC
CGAAATCGGCAAAATCCCTTATAAATCAAAAGAATAGACCGAGATAGGGT
[37 nt withheld, positions 7261-7297]
AAAGAACGTGGACTCCAACGTCAAAGG
[49 nt withheld, positions 7325-7373]
T
[91 nt withheld, positions 7375-7465]
G
[124 nt withheld, positions 7467-7590]
GGGGATACCCCCTAGAGCCCCAGCTGGTTCTTTCCGCCTCAGAAGCCATAGAGCCCACCGCA
